>Addgene plasmid #74006 | B53 | addgene full sequence | sequence record 179990 | Addgene NGS Result
GAGGGCCTATTTCCCATGATTCCTTCATATTTGCATATACGATACAAGGCTGTTAGAGAGATAATTGGAA
TTAATTTGACTGTAAACACAAAGATATTAGTACAAAATACGTGACGTAGAAAGTAATAATTTCTTGGGTA
GTTTGCAGTTTTAAAATTATGTTTTAAAATGGACTATCATATGCTTACCGTAACTTGAAAGTATTTCGAT
TTCTTGGCTTTATATATCTTGTGGAAAGGACGAAACACCGAAGAGCAGACACTGGTTTTTGTTTTAGAGC
TAGAAATAGCAAGTTAAAATAAGGCTAGTCCGTTATCAACTTGAAAAAGTGGCACCGAGTCGGTGCTTTT
TTGTTTTAGAGCTAGAAATAGCAAGTTAAAATAAGGCTAGTCCGTTTTTAGCGCGTGCGCCAATTCTGCA
GACAAATGGCTCTAGAGGTACCCGTTACATAACTTACGGTAAATGGCCCGCCTGGCTGACCGCCCAACGA
CCCCCGCCCATTGACGTCAATAGTAACGCCAATAGGGACTTTCCATTGACGTCAATGGGTGGAGTATTTA
CGGTAAACTGCCCACTTGGCAGTACATCAAGTGTATCATATGCCAAGTACGCCCCCTATTGACGTCAATG
ACGGTAAATGGCCCGCCTGGCATTGTGCCCAGTACATGACCTTATGGGACTTTCCTACTTGGCAGTACAT
CTACGTATTAGTCATCGCTATTACCATGGTCGAGGTGAGCCCCACGTTCTGCTTCACTCTCCCCATCTCC
CCCCCCTCCCCACCCCCAATTTTGTATTTATTTATTTTTTAATTATTTTGTGCAGCGATGGGGGCGGGGG
GGGGGGGGGGGCGCGCGCCAGGCGGGGCGGGGCGGGGCGAGGGGCGGGGCGGGGCGAGGCGGAGAGGTGC
GGCGGCAGCCAATCAGAGCGGCGCGCTCCGAAAGTTTCCTTTTATGGCGAGGCGGCGGCGGCGGCGGCCC
TATAAAAAGCGAAGCGCGCGGCGGGCGGGAGTCGCTGCGCGCTGCCTTCGCCCCGTGCCCCGCTCCGCCG
CCGCCTCGCGCCGCCCGCCCCGGCTCTGACTGACCGCGTTACTCCCACAGGTGAGCGGGCGGGACGGCCC
TTCTCCTCCGGGCTGTAATTAGCTGAGCAAGAGGTAAGGGTTTAAGGGATGGTTGGTTGGTGGGGTATTA
ATGTTTAATTACCTGGAGCACCTGCCTGAAATCACTTTTTTTCAGGTTGGACCGGTGCCACCATGGACTA
TAAGGACCACGACGGAGACTACAAGGATCATGATATTGATTACAAAGACGATGACGATAAGATGGCCCCA
AAGAAGAAGCGGAAGGTCGGTATCCACGGAGTCCCAGCAGCCGACAAGAAGTACAGCATCGGCCTGGACA
TCGGCACCAACTCTGTGGGCTGGGCCGTGATCACCGACGAGTACAAGGTGCCCAGCAAGAAATTCAAGGT
GCTGGGCAACACCGACCGGCACAGCATCAAGAAGAACCTGATCGGAGCCCTGCTGTTCGACAGCGGCGAA
ACAGCCGAGGCCACCCGGCTGAAGAGAACCGCCAGAAGAAGATACACCAGACGGAAGAACCGGATCTGCT
ATCTGCAAGAGATCTTCAGCAACGAGATGGCCAAGGTGGACGACAGCTTCTTCCACAGACTGGAAGAGTC
CTTCCTGGTGGAAGAGGATAAGAAGCACGAGCGGCACCCCATCTTCGGCAACATCGTGGACGAGGTGGCC
TACCACGAGAAGTACCCCACCATCTACCACCTGAGAAAGAAACTGGTGGACAGCACCGACAAGGCCGACC
TGCGGCTGATCTATCTGGCCCTGGCCCACATGATCAAGTTCCGGGGCCACTTCCTGATCGAGGGCGACCT
GAACCCCGACAACAGCGACGTGGACAAGCTGTTCATCCAGCTGGTGCAGACCTACAACCAGCTGTTCGAG
GAAAACCCCATCAACGCCAGCGGCGTGGACGCCAAGGCCATCCTGTCTGCCAGACTGAGCAAGAGCAGAC
GGCTGGAAAATCTGATCGCCCAGCTGCCCGGCGAGAAGAAGAATGGCCTGTTCGGAAACCTGATTGCCCT
GAGCCTGGGCCTGACCCCCAACTTCAAGAGCAACTTCGACCTGGCCGAGGATGCCAAACTGCAGCTGAGC
AAGGACACCTACGACGACGACCTGGACAACCTGCTGGCCCAGATCGGCGACCAGTACGCCGACCTGTTTC
TGGCCGCCAAGAACCTGTCCGACGCCATCCTGCTGAGCGACATCCTGAGAGTGAACACCGAGATCACCAA
GGCCCCCCTGAGCGCCTCTATGATCAAGAGATACGACGAGCACCACCAGGACCTGACCCTGCTGAAAGCT
CTCGTGCGGCAGCAGCTGCCTGAGAAGTACAAAGAGATTTTCTTCGACCAGAGCAAGAACGGCTACGCCG
GCTACATTGACGGCGGAGCCAGCCAGGAAGAGTTCTACAAGTTCATCAAGCCCATCCTGGAAAAGATGGA
CGGCACCGAGGAACTGCTCGTGAAGCTGAACAGAGAGGACCTGCTGCGGAAGCAGCGGACCTTCGACAAC
GGCAGCATCCCCCACCAGATCCACCTGGGAGAGCTGCACGCCATTCTGCGGCGGCAGGAAGATTTTTACC
CATTCCTGAAGGACAACCGGGAAAAGATCGAGAAGATCCTGACCTTCCGCATCCCCTACTACGTGGGCCC
TCTGGCCAGGGGAAACAGCAGATTCGCCTGGATGACCAGAAAGAGCGAGGAAACCATCACCCCCTGGAAC
TTCGAGGAAGTGGTGGACAAGGGCGCTTCCGCCCAGAGCTTCATCGAGCGGATGACCAACTTCGATAAGA
ACCTGCCCAACGAGAAGGTGCTGCCCAAGCACAGCCTGCTGTACGAGTACTTCACCGTGTATAACGAGCT
GACCAAAGTGAAATACGTGACCGAGGGAATGAGAAAGCCCGCCTTCCTGAGCGGCGAGCAGAAAAAGGCC
ATCGTGGACCTGCTGTTCAAGACCAACCGGAAAGTGACCGTGAAGCAGCTGAAAGAGGACTACTTCAAGA
AAATCGAGTGCTTCGACTCCGTGGAAATCTCCGGCGTGGAAGATCGGTTCAACGCCTCCCTGGGCACATA
CCACGATCTGCTGAAAATTATCAAGGACAAGGACTTCCTGGACAATGAGGAAAACGAGGACATTCTGGAA
GATATCGTGCTGACCCTGACACTGTTTGAGGACAGAGAGATGATCGAGGAACGGCTGAAAACCTATGCCC
ACCTGTTCGACGACAAAGTGATGAAGCAGCTGAAGCGGCGGAGATACACCGGCTGGGGCAGGCTGAGCCG
GAAGCTGATCAACGGCATCCGGGACAAGCAGTCCGGCAAGACAATCCTGGATTTCCTGAAGTCCGACGGC
TTCGCCAACAGAAACTTCATGCAGCTGATCCACGACGACAGCCTGACCTTTAAAGAGGACATCCAGAAAG
CCCAGGTGTCCGGCCAGGGCGATAGCCTGCACGAGCACATTGCCAATCTGGCCGGCAGCCCCGCCATTAA
GAAGGGCATCCTGCAGACAGTGAAGGTGGTGGACGAGCTCGTGAAAGTGATGGGCCGGCACAAGCCCGAG
AACATCGTGATCGAAATGGCCAGAGAGAACCAGACCACCCAGAAGGGACAGAAGAACAGCCGCGAGAGAA
TGAAGCGGATCGAAGAGGGCATCAAAGAGCTGGGCAGCCAGATCCTGAAAGAACACCCCGTGGAAAACAC
CCAGCTGCAGAACGAGAAGCTGTACCTGTACTACCTGCAGAATGGGCGGGATATGTACGTGGACCAGGAA
CTGGACATCAACCGGCTGTCCGACTACGATGTGGACCATATCGTGCCTCAGAGCTTTCTGAAGGACGACT
CCATCGACAACAAGGTGCTGACCAGAAGCGACAAGAACCGGGGCAAGAGCGACAACGTGCCCTCCGAAGA
GGTCGTGAAGAAGATGAAGAACTACTGGCGGCAGCTGCTGAACGCCAAGCTGATTACCCAGAGAAAGTTC
GACAATCTGACCAAGGCCGAGAGAGGCGGCCTGAGCGAACTGGATAAGGCCGGCTTCATCAAGAGACAGC
TGGTGGAAACCCGGCAGATCACAAAGCACGTGGCACAGATCCTGGACTCCCGGATGAACACTAAGTACGA
CGAGAATGACAAGCTGATCCGGGAAGTGAAAGTGATCACCCTGAAGTCCAAGCTGGTGTCCGATTTCCGG
AAGGATTTCCAGTTTTACAAAGTGCGCGAGATCAACAACTACCACCACGCCCACGACGCCTACCTGAACG
CCGTCGTGGGAACCGCCCTGATCAAAAAGTACCCTAAGCTGGAAAGCGAGTTCGTGTACGGCGACTACAA
GGTGTACGACGTGCGGAAGATGATCGCCAAGAGCGAGCAGGAAATCGGCAAGGCTACCGCCAAGTACTTC
TTCTACAGCAACATCATGAACTTTTTCAAGACCGAGATTACCCTGGCCAACGGCGAGATCCGGAAGCGGC
CTCTGATCGAGACAAACGGCGAAACCGGGGAGATCGTGTGGGATAAGGGCCGGGATTTTGCCACCGTGCG
GAAAGTGCTGAGCATGCCCCAAGTGAATATCGTGAAAAAGACCGAGGTGCAGACAGGCGGCTTCAGCAAA
GAGTCTATCCTGCCCAAGAGGAACAGCGATAAGCTGATCGCCAGAAAGAAGGACTGGGACCCTAAGAAGT
ACGGCGGCTTCGACAGCCCCACCGTGGCCTATTCTGTGCTGGTGGTGGCCAAAGTGGAAAAGGGCAAGTC
CAAGAAACTGAAGAGTGTGAAAGAGCTGCTGGGGATCACCATCATGGAAAGAAGCAGCTTCGAGAAGAAT
CCCATCGACTTTCTGGAAGCCAAGGGCTACAAAGAAGTGAAAAAGGACCTGATCATCAAGCTGCCTAAGT
ACTCCCTGTTCGAGCTGGAAAACGGCCGGAAGAGAATGCTGGCCTCTGCCGGCGAACTGCAGAAGGGAAA
CGAACTGGCCCTGCCCTCCAAATATGTGAACTTCCTGTACCTGGCCAGCCACTATGAGAAGCTGAAGGGC
TCCCCCGAGGATAATGAGCAGAAACAGCTGTTTGTGGAACAGCACAAGCACTACCTGGACGAGATCATCG
AGCAGATCAGCGAGTTCTCCAAGAGAGTGATCCTGGCCGACGCTAATCTGGACAAAGTGCTGTCCGCCTA
CAACAAGCACCGGGATAAGCCCATCAGAGAGCAGGCCGAGAATATCATCCACCTGTTTACCCTGACCAAT
CTGGGAGCCCCTGCCGCCTTCAAGTACTTTGACACCACCATCGACCGGAAGAGGTACACCAGCACCAAAG
AGGTGCTGGACGCCACCCTGATCCACCAGAGCATCACCGGCCTGTACGAGACACGGATCGACCTGTCTCA
GCTGGGAGGCGACAAAAGGCCGGCGGCCACGAAAAAGGCCGGCCAGGCAAAAAAGAAAAAGTAAGAATTC
CTAGAGCTCGCTGATCAGCCTCGACTGTGCCTTCTAGTTGCCAGCCATCTGTTGTTTGCCCCTCCCCCGT
GCCTTCCTTGACCCTGGAAGGTGCCACTCCCACTGTCCTTTCCTAATAAAATGAGGAAATTGCATCGCAT
TGTCTGAGTAGGTGTCATTCTATTCTGGGGGGTGGGGTGGGGCAGGACAGCAAGGGGGAGGATTGGGAAG
AGAATAGCAGGCATGCTGGGGAGCGGCCGCAGGAACCCCTAGTGATGGAGTTGGCCACTCCCTCTCTGCG
CGCTCGCTCGCTCACTGAGGCCGGGCGACCAAAGGTCGCCCGACGCCCGGGCTTTGCCCGGGCGGCCTCA
GTGAGCGAGCGAGCGCGCAGCTGCCTGCAGGGGCGCCTGATGCGGTATTTTCTCCTTACGCATCTGTGCG
GTATTTCACACCGCATA
[95 nt withheld, positions 5968-6062]
T
[46 nt withheld, positions 6064-6109]
C
[141 nt withheld, positions 6111-6251]
CCTTTGACGTTGGAGTCCACGTTCTTT
[37 nt withheld, positions 6279-6315]
ACTCTATCTCGGGCTATTCTTTTGATTTATAAGGGATTTTGCCGATTTCGGTCTATTGGTTAAAAAATGA
GCTGATTTAACAAAAATTTAACGCGAATTTTAACAAAATATTAACGTTTACAATTTTATGGTGCACTCTC
AGTACAATCTGCTCTGATGCCGCATAGTTAAGCCAGCCCCGACACCCGCCAACACCCGCTGACGCGCCCT
GACGGGCTTGTCTGCTCCCGGCATCCGCTTACAGACAAGCTGTGACCGTCTCCGGGAGCTGCATGTGTCA
GAGGTTTTCACCGTCATCACCGAAACGCGCGAGACGAAAGGGCCTCGTGATACGCCTATTTTTATAGGTT
AATGTCATGATAATAATGGTTTCTTAGACGTCAGGTGGCACTTTTCGGGGAAATGTGCGCGGAACCCCTA
TTTGTTTATTTTTCTAAATACATTCAAATATGTATCCGCTCATGAGACAATAACCCTGATAAATGCTTCA
ATAATATTGAAAAAGGAAGAGTATGAGTATTCAACATTTCCGTGTCGCCCTTATTCCCTTTTTTGCGGCA
TTTTGCCTTCCTGTTTTTGCTCACCCAGAAACGCTGGTGAAAGTAAAAGATGCTGAAGATCAGTTGGGTG
CACGAGTGGGTTACATCGAACTGGATCTCAACAGCGGTAAGATCCTTGAGAGTTTTCGCCCCGAAGAACG
TTTTCCAATGATGAGCACTTTTAAAGTTCTGCTATGTGGCGCGGTATTATCCCGTATTGACGCCGGGCAA
GAGCAACTCGGTCGCCGCATACACTATTCTCAGAATGACTTGGTTGAGTACTCACCAGTCACAGAAAAGC
ATCTTACGGATGGCATGACAGTAAGAGAATTATGCAGTGCTGCCATAACCATGAGTGATAACACTGCGGC
CAACTTACTTCTGACAACGATCGGAGGACCGAAGGAGCTAACCGCTTTTTTGCACAACATGGGGGATCAT
GTAACTCGCCTTGATCGTTGGGAACCGGAGCTGAATGAAGCCATACCAAACGACGAGCGTGACACCACGA
TGCCTGTAGCAATGGCAACAACGTTGCGCAAACTATTAACTGGCGAACTACTTACTCTAGCTTCCCGGCA
ACAATTAATAGACTGGATGGAGGCGGATAAAGTTGCAGGACCACTTCTGCGCTCGGCCCTTCCGGCTGGC
TGGTTTATTGCTGATAAATCTGGAGCCGGTGAGCGTGGAAGCCGCGGTATCATTGCAGCACTGGGGCCAG
ATGGTAAGCCCTCCCGTATCGTAGTTATCTACACGACGGGGAGTCAGGCAACTATGGATGAACGAAATAG
ACAGATCGCTGAGATAGGTGCCTCACTGATTAAGCATTGGTAACTGTCAGACCAAGTTTACTCATATATA
CTTTAGATTGATTTAAAACTTCATTTTTAATTTAAAAGGATCTAGGTGAAGATCCTTTTTGATAATCTCA
TGACCAAAATCCCTTAACGTGAGTTTTCGTTCCACTGAGCGTCAGACCCCGTAGAAAAGATCAAAGGATC
TTCTTGAGATCCTTTTTTTCTGCGCGTAATCTGCTGCTTGCAAACAAAAAAACCACCGCTACCAGCGGTG
GTTTGTTTGCCGGATCAAGAGCTACCAACTCTTTTTCCGAAGGTAACTGGCTTCAGCAGAGCGCAGATAC
CAAATACTGTTCTTCTAGTGTAGCCGTAGTTAGGCCACCACTTCAAGAACTCTGTAGCACCGCCTACATA
CCTCGCTCTGCTAATCCTGTTACCAGTGGCTGCTGCCAGTGGCGATAAGTCGTGTCTTACCGGGTTGGAC
TCAAGACGATAGTTACCGGATAAGGCGCAGCGGTCGGGCTGAACGGGGGGTTCGTGCACACAGCCCAGCT
TGGAGCGAACGACCTACACCGAACTGAGATACCTACAGCGTGAGCTATGAGAAAGCGCCACGCTTCCCGA
AGGGAGAAAGGCGGACAGGTATCCGGTAAGCGGCAGGGTCGGAACAGGAGAGCGCACGAGGGAGCTTCCA
GGGGGAAACGCCTGGTATCTTTATAGTCCTGTCGGGTTTCGCCACCTCTGACTTGAGCGTCGATTTTTGT
GATGCTCGTCAGGGGGGCGGAGCCTATGGAAAAACGCCAGCAACGCGGCCTTTTTACGGTTCCTGGCCTT
TTGCTGGCCTTTTGCTCACATGT
Features (pLannotate 1.2.2; 18 found; start..end, strand, type, name):
      1..241     +  promoter       U6 promoter: RNA polymerase III promoter for human U6 snRNA
    271..346     +  misc_RNA       gRNA scaffold: guide RNA scaffold for the Streptococcus pyogenes CRISPR/Cas9 system
    353..396     +  misc_RNA       gRNA scaffold (fragment): guide RNA scaffold for the Streptococcus pyogenes CRISPR/Cas9 system
    443..728     +  enhancer       CMV enhancer: human cytomegalovirus immediate early enhancer; contains an 18-bp deletion relative to the standard CMV enhancer
    730..1007    +  promoter       chicken β-actin promoter: No description available
   1008..1235    +  intron         hybrid intron: hybrid between chicken β-actin (CBA) and minute virus of mice (MMV) introns (Gray et al., 2011)
   1373..2974    +  CDS            Cas9(N): N-terminal portion of Streptococcus pyogenes Cas9 (Zetsche et al., 2015)
   2975..5473    +  CDS            Cas9(C): C-terminal portion of Streptococcus pyogenes Cas9 (Zetsche et al., 2015)
   5474..5521    +  CDS            nucleoplasmin NLS: bipartite nuclear localization signal from nucleoplasmin
   5555..5666    +  polyA_signal   bGH poly(A) signal: bovine growth hormone polyadenylation signal
   5771..5911    +  repeat_region  AAV2 ITR: inverted terminal repeat of adeno-associated virus serotype 2 inverted
   5916..5967    -  misc_feature   bom (fragment): basis of mobility region from pBR322
   5986..6441    +  rep_origin     f1 ori (sequence partly withheld): f1 bacteriophage origin of replication; arrow indicates direction of (+) strand synthesis
   6442..6491    -  misc_feature   bom (fragment): basis of mobility region from pBR322
   6593..6628    -  CDS            rop (fragment): Rop protein, which maintains plasmids at low copy number; rop
   6723..6827    +  promoter       AmpR promoter: bla
   6828..7688    +  CDS            AmpR: β-lactamase; bla; confers resistance to ampicillin, carbenicillin, and related antibiotics
   7859..8447    +  rep_origin     ori: high-copy-number ColE1/pMB1/pBR322/pUC origin of replication
