[The description below was written by a language model from this plasmid's Addgene catalogue record and pLannotate feature annotations shown in this document.]
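Description:
B53 is a CRISPR plasmid built on the px330 backbone, an all-in-one mammalian expression vector that delivers both a single guide RNA and Streptococcus pyogenes Cas9 from one molecule. It is about 8.5 kb and is propagated in E. coli as a high-copy plasmid through a ColE1/pUC-type origin, with selection by ampicillin resistance (β-lactamase under its own promoter). An f1 phage origin is also present, along with small annotated fragments of bom and rop that are backbone remnants.

The insert is a 20-nucleotide guide sequence directed against a mouse target, cloned between the human U6 RNA polymerase III promoter and the S. pyogenes gRNA scaffold; the cloning sites were destroyed in the process. The annotation also reports a second, partial scaffold fragment just downstream. The catalogue states the purpose only as "gRNA for B108". The record does not explain what B108 is, although the associated publication concerns a gene regulatory network governing the rod versus bipolar cell fate decision in the vertebrate retina.

The second expression unit drives Cas9 from a hybrid promoter made up of the CMV enhancer, the chicken β-actin promoter and a hybrid intron. The Cas9 coding sequence is annotated as adjoining N- and C-terminal portions that together form a continuous open reading frame, followed by a nucleoplasmin bipartite nuclear localization signal and a bovine growth hormone polyadenylation signal. Only one AAV2 inverted terminal repeat is annotated, downstream of the poly(A) signal, so the table does not show the flanking pair needed for AAV packaging. The plasmid is therefore best regarded as a vector for direct introduction into cells to cut the targeted mouse sequence.
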