Addgene plasmid #74006: B53
Purpose: gRNA for B108
Depositing lab: Connie Cepko. Depositing organization: Harvard Medical School. Publication: A gene regulatory network controls the binary fate decision of rod and bipolar cells in the vertebrate retina. Wang S, Sengel C, Emerson MM, Cepko CL. Dev Cell. 2014 Sep 8;30(5):513-27. doi: 10.1016/j.devcel.2014.07.018. Epub 2014 Aug 21. PubMed 25155555.
Backbone
  Vector backbone: px330
  Backbone manufacturer: purchased from addgene
  Backbone size w/o insert (bp): 8489
  Total vector size (bp): 8509
  Vector type: CRISPR
Growth in bacteria
  Bacterial resistance: Ampicillin, 100 μg/mL
  Growth temperature: 37°C
  Growth strain: DH5alpha
  Copy number: High Copy
Gene/Insert
  Gene/Insert name: gRNA
  gRNA/shRNA sequence: AAGAGCAGACACTGGTTTTT
  Species: M. musculus (mouse)
  Promoter: U6
  Tag / fusion protein: none
  Cloning method: Restriction Enzyme; 5′ cloning site none (destroyed during cloning); 3′ cloning site none (destroyed during cloning)
  Sequencing primers: 5′ gagggcctatttcccatgat
Terms and licenses: Academic/Nonprofit Terms; Industry Terms: Not Available to Industry
How to cite: B53 was a gift from Connie Cepko (Addgene plasmid # 74006 ; http://n2t.net/addgene:74006 ; RRID:Addgene_74006)
